>Addgene plasmid #145546 | pGBW-m4046347 | addgene full sequence | sequence record 292521 | Addgene NGS Result
TATGATTTAAATGGTCAGTTAGAGCGGCCGCTTGCTATATTGAAGTACGGATTAGAAGCCGCCGAGCGGG
CGACAGCCCTCCGACGGAAGACTCTCCTCCGTGCGTCCTCGTCTTCACCGGTCGCGTTCCTGAAACGCAG
ATGTGCCTCGCGCCGCACTGCTCCGAACAATAAAGATTCTACAATACTAGCTTTTATGGTTATGAAGAGG
AAAAATTGGCAGTAACCTGGCCCCACAAACCTTCAAATTAACGAATCAAATTAACAACCATAGGATGATA
ATGCGATTAGTTTTTTAGCCTTATTTCTGGGGTAATTAATCAGCGAAGCGATGATTTTTGATCTATTAAC
AGATATATAAATGGAAAAGCTGCATAACCACTTTAACTAATACTTTCAACATTTTCAGTTTGTATTACTT
CTTATTCAAATGTCATAAAAGTATCAACAAAAAATTGTTAATATACCTCTATACTTTAACGTCAAGGAGA
AAAAACTATAATGAATGAGCTTAGTCCTGTTGCACTACGACAGATGTCTTGTGCTGCCGGTACTACACAA
ACTGCTTGCACTGATGACAATGCGTTAGCTTACTACAACACAACAAAGGGAGGTAGGTTTGTACTTGCAC
TGTTATCCGATTTACAGGATTTGAAATGGGCTAGATTCCCTAAGAGTGATGGAACTGGTACTATCTATAC
AGAACTGGAACCACCTTGTAGGTTTGTTACAGACACACCTAAAGGTCCTAAAGTGAAGTATTTATACTTT
ATTAAAGGATTAAACAACCTAAATAGAGGTATGGTACTTGGTAGTTTAGCTGCCACAGTACGTCTACTCG
TGCCGAGAGGTTCTTGGAGCCATCCGCAGTTTGAAAAATAAACAGGCCCCTTTTCCTTTGTCGATATCAT
GTAATTAGTTATGTCACGCTTACATTCACGCCCTCCTCCCACATCCGCTCTAACCGAAAAGGAAGGAGTT
AGACAACCTGAAGTCTAGGTCCCTATTTATTTTTTTTAATAGTTATGTTAGTATTAAGAACGTTATTTAT
ATTTCAAATTTTTCTTTTTTTTCTGTACAAAGCGGCCGCCGAACCACTAGTGCACTGCAGTACACGGTTT
CCTTGAAATTTTTTTGATTCGGTAATCTCCGAACAGAAGGAAGAACGAAGGAAGGAGCACAGACTTAGAT
TGGTATATATACGCATATGTAGTGTTGAAGAAACATGAAATTGCCCAGTATTCTTAACCCAACTGCACAG
AACAAAAACGTGCAGGAAACGAAGATAAATCATGTCGAAAGCTACATATAAGGAACGTGCTGCTACTCAT
CCTAGTCCTGTTGCTGCCAAGCTATTTAATATCATGCACGAAAAGCAAACAAACTTGTGTGCTTCATTGG
ATGTTCGTACCACCAAGGAATTACTGGAGTTAGTTGAAGCATTAGGTCCCAAAATTTGTTTACTAAAAAC
ACATGTGGATATCTTGACTGATTTTTCCATGGAGGGCACAGTTAAGCCGCTAAAGGCATTATCCGCCAAG
TACAATTTTTTACTCTTCGAGGACAGAAAATTTGCTGACATTGGTAATACAGTCAAATTGCAGTACTCTG
CGGGTGTATACAGAATAGCAGAATGGGCAGACATTACGAATGCACACGGTGTGGTGGGCCCAGGTATTGT
TAGCGGTTTGAAGCAGGCGGCAGAAGAAGTAACAAAGGAACCTAGAGGCCTTTTGATGTTAGCAGAATTG
TCATGCAAGGGCTCCCTATCTACTGGAGAATATACTAAGGGTACTGTTGACATTGCGAAGAGCGACAAAG
ATTTTGTTATCGGCTTTATTGCTCAAAGAGACATGGGTGGAAGAGATGAAGGTTACGATTGGTTGATTAT
GACACCCGGTGTGGGTTTAGATGACAAGGGAGATGCATTGGGTCAACAGTATAGAACCGTGGATGATGTG
GTTTCTACAGGATCTGACATTATTATTGTTGGAAGAGGACTATTTGCAAAGGGAAGGGATGCTAAGGTAG
AGGGTGAACGTTACAGAAAAGCAGGCTGGGAAGCATATTTGAGAAGATGCGGCCAGCAAAACTAAAAAAC
TGTATTATAAGTAAATGCATGTATACTAAACTCACAAATTAGAGCTTCAATTTAATTATATCAGTTATTA
CCCGAGTAACGAAGCATCTGTGCTTCATTTTGTAGAACAAAAATGCAACGCGAGAGCGCTAATTTTTCAA
ACAAAGAATCTGAGCTGCATTTTTACAGAACAGAAATGCAACGCGAAAGCGCTATTTTACCAACGAAGAA
TCTGTGCTTCATTTTTGTAAAACAAAAATGCAACGCGAGAGCGCTAATTTTTCAAACAAAGAATCTGAGC
TGCATTTTTACAGAACAGAAATGCAACGCGAGAGCGCTATTTTACCAACAAAGAATCTATACTTCTTTTT
TGTTCTACAAAAATGCATCCCGAGAGCGCTATTTTTCTAACAAAGCATCTTAGATTACTTTTTTTCTCCT
TTGTGCGCTCTATAATGCAGTCTCTTGATAACTTTTTGCACTGTAGGTCCGTTAAGGTTAGAAGAAGGCT
ACTTTGGTGTCTATTTTCTCTTCCATAAAAAAAGCCTGACTCCACTTCCCGCGTTTACTGATTACTAGCG
AAGCTGCGGGTGCATTTTTTCAAGATAAAGGCATCCCCGATTATATTCTATACCGATGTGGATTGCGCAT
ACTTTGTGAACAGAAAGTGATAGCGTTGATGATTCTTCATTGGTCAGAAAATTATGAACGGTTTCTTCTA
TTTTGTCTCTATATACTACGTATAGGAAATGTTTACATTTTCGTATTGTTTTCGATTCACTCTATGAATA
GTTCTTACTACAATTTTTTTGTCTAAAGAGTAATACTAGAGATAAACATAAAAAATGTAGAGGTCGAGTT
TAGATGCAAGTTCAAGGAGCGAAAGGTGGATGGGTAGGTTATATAGGGATATAGCACAGAGATATATAGC
AAAGAGATACTTTTGAGCAATGTTTGTGGAAGCGGTATTCGCAATATTTTAGTAGCTCGTTACAGTCCGG
TGCGTTTTTGGTTTTTTGAAAGTGCGTCATCAGAGCGCTTTTGGTTTTCAAAAGCGCTCTGAAGTTCCTA
TACTTTCTAGCTAGAGAATAGGAACTTCCCGAGCGGCCGCGTGTTACAAGCTTGACTCCAGCGTAACTGG
ACTGCAATCAACTCACTGGCTCACCTTCACGGGTGGGCCTTTCTTCGGTAGAAAATCAAAGGATCTTCTT
GAGATCCTTTTTTTCTGCGCGTAATCTGCTGCTTGCAAACAAAAAAACCACCGCTACCAGCGGTGGTTTG
TTTGCCGGATCAAGAGCTACCAACTCTTTTTCCGAGGTAACTGGCTTCAGCAGAGCGCAGATACCAAATA
CTGTTCTTCTAGTGTAGCCGTAGTTAGGCCACCACTTCAAGAACTCTGTAGCACCGCCTACATACCTCGC
TCTGCTAATCCTGTTACCAGTGGCTGCTGCCAGTGGCGATAAGTCGTGTCTTACCGGGTTGGACTCAAGA
CGATAGTTACCGGATAAGGCGCAGCGGTCGGGCTGAACGGGGGGTTCGTGCACACAGCCCAGCTTGGAGC
GAACGACCTACACCGAACTGAGATACCTACAGCGTGAGCTATGAGAAAGCGCCACGCTTCCCGAAGGGAG
AAAGGCGGACAGGTATCCGGTAAGCGGCAGGGTCGGAACAGGAGAGCGCACGAGGGAGCTTCCAGGGGTA
AACGCCTGGTATCTTTATAGTCCTGTCGGGTTTCGCCACCTCTGACTTGAGCATCGATTTTTGTGATGCT
CGTCAGGGGGGCGGAGCCTATGGAAAAACGCCAGCAACGCAGAAAGGCCCACCCGAAGGTGAGCCAGGTG
ATTACATTTGGGCCCTCATCAGAGGTTTTCACCGTCATCACCGAAACGCGCGAGGCAGCTGCGGTAAAGC
TCATCAGCGTGGTCGTGAAGCGATTCACAGATGTCTGCCTGTTCATCCGCGTCCAGCTCGTTGAGTTTCT
CCAGAAGCGTTAATGTCTGGCTTCTGATAAAGCGGGCCATGTTAAGGGCGGTTTTTTCCTGTTTGGTCAC
TTACCAATGCTTAATCAGTGAGGCACCTATCTCAGCGATCTGTCTATTTCGTTCATCCATAGTTGCCTGA
CTCCCCGTCGTGTAGATAACTACGATGCGGGAGGGCTTACCATCTGGCCCCAGTGCTGCAATGATACCGC
GAGACCCACGCTCACCGGCTCCAGATTTATCAGCAATAAACCAGCCAGCCGGGAGGGCCGAGCGCAGAAG
TGATCCTGCAACTTTATCCGCCTCCATCCAGTCTATTAATTGTTGCCGGGAAGCTAGAGTAAGTAGTTCG
CCAGTTAATAGTTTGCGCAACGTTGTTGCCATTGCTACAGGCATCGTGGTGTCACGCTCGTCGTTTGGTA
TGGCTTCATTCAGCTCCGGTTCCCAACGATCAAGGCGAGTTACATGATCCCCCATGTTGTGCAAAAAAGC
GGTTAGCTCCTTCGGTCCTCCGATCGTTGCCAGAAGTAAGTTGGCCGCAGTGTTATCACTCATGGTTATG
GCAGCACTGCATAATTCTCTTACTGTCATGCCATCCGTGAGATGCTTTTCTGTGACTGGTGAGTACTCAA
CCAAGTCATTCTGAGAATAGTGTATGCGGCGACCGAGTTGCTCTTGCCCGGCGTCAATACGGGATAATAC
CGCGCCACATAGCAGAACTTTAAAAGTGCTCATCATTGGAAAACGTTCTTCGGGGCGTAAACTCTCAAGG
ATCTTACCGCTGTTGAGATCCAGTTCGATGTAACCCACTCGTGCACCCAACTGATCTTCAGCATCTTTTA
CTTTCACCAGCGTTTCTGGGTGAGCAAAAACAGGAAGGCAAAATGCCGCAAAAAAGGGAATAAGGGCGAC
ACGGAAATGTTGAATACTCATTTTAGCTTCCTTAGCTCCTGAAAATCTCGATAACTCAAAAAATACGCCC
GGTAGTGATCTTATTTCATTATGGTGAAAGTTGGAACCTCTTACGTGCCGATCAAGTCAAAAGCCTCCGG
TCGGAGGCTTTTGACTTTCTGCTATGGAGGTCAGG
Features (pLannotate 1.2.2; 12 found; start..end, strand, type, name):
     48..489     +  promoter       GAL1 promoter: S. cerevisiae GAL1; inducible promoter, regulated by Gal4
    907..1079    +  terminator     CYC1 terminator (fragment): S. cerevisiae CYC1; transcription terminator for CYC1
   1115..1291    +  promoter       URA3 promoter (fragment): S. cerevisiae URA3
   1292..2095    +  CDS            URA3: orotidine-5'-phosphate decarboxylase, required for uracil biosynthesis; S. cerevisiae URA3; yeast auxotrophic marker, counterselectable with 5-fluoroorotic acid (5-FOA)
   2178..3160    -  rep_origin     2μ ori: yeast 2μ plasmid origin of replication
   3238..3267    +  terminator     T3Te terminator: phage T3 early transcription terminator
   3289..3876    +  rep_origin     ori: high-copy-number ColE1/pMB1/pBR322/pUC origin of replication
   3888..3915    -  terminator     T7Te terminator: phage T7 early transcription terminator
   3939..4130    -  CDS            rop: Rop protein, which maintains plasmids at low copy number; rop
   4131..4991    -  CDS            AmpR: β-lactamase; bla; confers resistance to ampicillin, carbenicillin, and related antibiotics
   4992..5094    -  promoter       cat promoter: promoter of the E. coli cat gene encoding chloramphenicol acetyltransferase
   5095..5126    -  terminator     tonB terminator: bidirectional E. coli tonB-P14 transcription terminator
