[The description below was written by a language model from this plasmid's Addgene catalogue record and pLannotate feature annotations shown in this document.]
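Description:
pGBW-m4046347 is an E. coli–yeast shuttle plasmid for galactose-inducible expression of SARS-CoV-2 nsp9 in Saccharomyces cerevisiae. In bacteria it replicates from a high-copy ColE1/pUC-type origin and is selected with ampicillin through a β-lactamase gene that, according to the annotation, is driven by the cat promoter. A short rop coding sequence is annotated immediately next to AmpR, although the catalogue lists the plasmid as high copy. The bacterial module is insulated by several short terminators (T3Te, T7Te and tonB). In yeast, the 2μ origin supports episomal, multicopy maintenance. The URA3 marker with its own promoter allows selection in ura3 auxotrophic hosts on medium lacking uracil, and it can be counterselected with 5-FOA.

The expression cassette consists of the GAL1 promoter, which is regulated by Gal4 and so induced by galactose, followed by the insert and a CYC1 terminator fragment. The nsp9 coding sequence is not itself annotated in the feature table, but it presumably occupies the unannotated gap between promoter and terminator. The catalogue describes it as a wild-type sequence of about 332 bp, corresponding to the nsp9 mature peptide of the ORF1ab polyprotein, and made by gene synthesis with a NotI site. The backbone supplies a C-terminal Strep-tag II preceded by a thrombin cleavage site, so the protein can be affinity-captured on Strep-Tactin-type resins and the tag then removed by proteolysis. The record gives only yeast expression of nsp9 as the purpose. The inducible promoter and cleavable affinity tag are consistent with protein production and purification or interaction studies.
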