Addgene plasmid #145546: pGBW-m4046347
Purpose: Yeast Expression plasmid for SARS-CoV-2 nsp9
Depositing lab: Ginkgo Bioworks & Benjie Chen. Depositing organization: Ginkgo Bioworks.
Backbone
  Vector backbone: AmpR; 2u URA3
  Backbone size w/o insert (bp): 4078
  Vector type: Yeast Expression
  Selectable markers: URA3
Growth in bacteria
  Bacterial resistance: Ampicillin, 100 μg/mL
  Growth temperature: 37°C
  Growth strain: DH5alpha
  Copy number: High Copy
Gene/Insert
  Gene/Insert name: SARS-CoV-2 nsp9
  Species: S. cerevisiae (budding yeast); Severe acute respiratory syndrome coronavirus 2
  Insert size (bp): 332
  Mutation: wt
  Entrez Gene: ORF1ab (a.k.a. GU280_gp01)
  Promoter: pGAL1
  Tag / fusion protein: Cleavable thrombin;StrepII (C terminal on backbone)
  Cloning method: Unknown
Resource information
  A portion of this plasmid was derived from a plasmid made by: GinkgoBioworks
Depositor comments: NCBI Reference Sequence: YP_009725305.1Created by gene synthesis with Not1 site.
How to cite: pGBW-m4046347 was a gift from Ginkgo Bioworks & Benjie Chen (Addgene plasmid # 145546 ; http://n2t.net/addgene:145546 ; RRID:Addgene_145546)
